>Addgene plasmid #148016 | pnEA-NvGB1_Y | depositor full sequence | sequence record 290463 | Full Sequence
TTCTTGAAGACGAAAGGGCCTCGTGATACGCCTATTTTTATAGGTTAATGTCATGATAATAATGGTTTCT
TAGACGTCAGGTGGCACTTTTCGGGGAAATGTGCGCGGAACCCCTATTTGTTTATTTTTCTAAATACATT
CAAATATGTATCCGCTCATGAGACAATAACCCTGATAAATGCTTCAATAATATTGAAAAAGGAAGAGTAT
GAGTATTCAACATTTCCGTGTCGCCCTTATTCCCTTTTTTGCGGCATTTTGCCTTCCTGTTTTTGCTCAC
CCAGAAACGCTGGTGAAAGTAAAAGATGCTGAAGATCAGTTGGGTGCACGAGTGGGTTACATCGAACTGG
ATCTCAACAGCGGTAAGATCCTTGAGAGTTTTCGCCCCGAAGAACGTTTTCCAATGATGAGCACTTTTAA
AGTTCTGCTATGTGGCGCGGTATTATCCCGTGTTGACGCCGGGCAAGAGCAACTCGGTCGCCGCATACAC
TATTCTCAGAATGACTTGGTTGAGTACTCACCAGTCACAGAAAAGCATCTTACGGATGGCATGACAGTAA
GAGAATTATGCAGTGCTGCCATAACCATGAGTGATAACACTGCGGCCAACTTACTTCTGACAACGATCGG
AGGACCGAAGGAGCTAACCGCTTTTTTGCACAACATGGGGGATCATGTAACTCGCCTTGATCGTTGGGAA
CCGGAGCTGAATGAAGCCATACCAAACGACGAGCGTGACACCACGATGCCTGCAGCAATGGCAACAACGT
TGCGCAAACTATTAACTGGCGAACTACTTACTCTAGCTTCCCGGCAACAATTAATAGACTGGATGGAGGC
GGATAAAGTTGCAGGACCACTTCTGCGCTCGGCCCTTCCGGCTGGCTGGTTTATTGCTGATAAATCTGGA
GCCGGTGAGCGTGGGTCTCGCGGTATCATTGCAGCACTGGGGCCAGATGGTAAGCCCTCCCGTATCGTAG
TTATCTACACGACGGGGAGTCAGGCAACTATGGATGAACGAAATAGACAGATCGCTGAGATAGGTGCCTC
ACTGATTAAGCATTGGTAACTGTCAGACCAAGTTTACTCATATATACTTTAGATTGATTTAAAACTTCAT
TTTTAATTTAAAAGGATCTAGGTGAAGATCCTTTTTGATAATCTCATGACCAAAATCCCTTAACGTGAGT
TTTCGTTCCACTGAGCGTCAGACCCCGTAGAAAAGATCAAAGGATCTTCTTGAGATCCTTTTTTTCTGCG
CGTAATCTGCTGCTTGCAAACAAAAAAACCACCGCTACCAGCGGTGGTTTGTTTGCCGGATCAAGAGCTA
CCAACTCTTTTTCCGAAGGTAACTGGCTTCAGCAGAGCGCAGATACCAAATACTGTCCTTCTAGTGTAGC
CGTAGTTAGGCCACCACTTCAAGAACTCTGTAGCACCGCCTACATACCTCGCTCTGCTAATCCTGTTACC
AGTGGCTGCTGCCAGTGGCGATAAGTCGTGTCTTACCGGGTTGGACTCAAGACGATAGTTACCGGATAAG
GCGCAGCGGTCGGGCTGAACGGGGGGTTCGTGCACACAGCCCAGCTTGGAGCGAACGACCTACACCGAAC
TGAGATACCTACAGCGTGAGCTATGAGAAAGCGCCACGCTTCCCGAAGGGAGAAAGGCGGACAGGTATCC
GGTAAGCGGCAGGGTCGGAACAGGAGAGCGCACGAGGGAGCTTCCAGGGGGAAACGCCTGGTATCTTTAT
AGTCCTGTCGGGTTTCGCCACCTCTGACTTGAGCGTCGATTTTTGTGATGCTCGTCAGGGGGGCGGAGCC
TATGGAAAAACGCCAGCAACGCGGCCTTTTTACGGTTCCTGGCCTTTTGCTGGCCTTTTGCTCACATGTT
CTTTCCTGCGTTATCCCCTGATTCTGTGGATAACCGTATTACCGCCTTTGAGTGAGCTGATACCGCTCGC
CGCAGCCGAACGACCGAGCGCAGCGAGTCAGTGAGCGAGGAAGCGGAAGAGCGCCTGATGCGGTATTTTC
TCCTTACGCATCTGTGCGGTATTTCACACCGCATATATGGTGCACTCTCAGTACAATCTGCTCTGATGCC
GCATAGTTAAGCCAGTATACACTCCGCTATCGCTACGTGACTGGGTCATGGCTGCGCCCCGACACCCGCC
AACACCCGCTGACGCGCCCTGACGGGCTTGTCTGCTCCCGGCATCCGCTTACAGACAAGCTGTGACCGTC
TCCGGGAGCTGCATGTGTCAGAGGTTTTCACCGTCATCACCGAAACGCGCGAGGCAGCTGCGGTAAAGCT
CATCAGCGTGGTCGTGAAGCGATTCACAGATGTCTGCCTGTTCATCCGCGTCCAGCTCGTTGAGTTTCTC
CAGAAGCGTTAATGTCTGGCTTCTGATAAAGCGGGCCATGTTAAGGGCGGTTTTTTCCTGTTTGGTCACT
GATGCCTCCGTGTAAGGGGGATTTCTGTTCATGGGGGTAATGATACCGATGAAACGAGAGAGGATGCTCA
CGATACGGGTTACTGATGATGAACATGCCCGGTTACTGGAACGTTGTGAGGGTAAACAACTGGCGGTATG
GATGCGGCGGGACCAGAGAAAAATCACTCAGGGTCAATGCCAGCGCTTCGTTAATACAGATGTAGGTGTT
CCACAGGGTAGCCAGCAGCATCCTGCGATGCAGATCCGGAACATAATGGTGCAGGGCGCTGACTTCCGCG
TTTCCAGACTTTACGAAACACGGAAACCGAAGACCATTCATGTTGTTGCTCAGGTCGCAGACGTTTTGCA
GCAGCAGTCGCTTCACGTTCGCTCGCGTATCGGTGATTCATTCTGCTAACCAGTAAGGCAACCCCGCCAG
CCTAGCCGGGTCCTCAACGACAGGAGCACGATCATGCGCACCCGTGGCCAGGACCCAACGCTGCCCGAGA
TGCGCCGCGTGCGGCTGCTGGAGATGGCGGACGCGATGGATATGTTCTGCCAAGGGTTGGTTTGCGCATT
CACAGTTCTCCGCAAGAATTGATTGGCTCCAATTCTTGGAGTGGTGAATCCGTTAGCGAGGTGCCGCCGG
CTTCCATTCAGGTCGAGGTGGCCCGGCTCCATGCACCGCGACGCAACGCGGGGAGGCAGACAAGGTATAG
GGCGGCGCCTACAATCCATGCCAACCCGTTCCATGTGCTCGCCGAGGCGGCATAAATCGCCGTGACGATC
AGCGGTCCAGTGATCGAAGTTAGGCTGGTAAGAGCCGCGAGCGATCCTTGAAGCTGTCCCTGATGGTCGT
CATCTACCTGCCTGGACAGCATGGCCTGCAACGCGGGCATCCCGATGCCGCCGGAAGCGAGAAGAATCAT
AATGGGGAAGGCCATCCAGCCTCGCGTCGCGAACGCCAGCAAGACGTAGCCCAGCGCGTCGGCCGCCATG
CCGGCGATAATGGCCTGCTTCTCGCCGAAACGTTTGGTGGCGGGACCAGTGACGAAGGCTTGAGCGAGGG
CGTGCAAGATTCCGAATACCGCAAGCGACAGGCCGATCATCGTCGCGCTCCAGCGAAAGCGGTCCTCGCC
GAAAATGACCCAGAGCGCTGCCGGCACCTGTCCTACGAGTTGCATGATAAAGAAGACAGTCATAAGTGCG
GCGACGATAGTCATGCCCCGCGCCCACCGGAAGGAGCTGACTGGGTTGAAGGCTCTCAAGGGCATCGGTC
GAGATCCCGGTGCCTAATGAGTGAGCTAACTTACATTAATTGCGTTGCGCTCACTGCCCGCTTTCCAGTC
GGGAAACCTGTCGTGCCAGCTGCATTAATGAATCGGCCAACGCGCGGGGAGAGGCGGTTTGCGTATTGGG
CGCCAGGGTGGTTTTTCTTTTCACCAGTGAGACGGGCAACAGCTGATTGCCCTTCACCGCCTGGCCCTGA
GAGAGTTGCAGCAAGCGGTCCACGCTGGTTTGCCCCAGCAGGCGAAAATCCTGTTTGATGGTGGTTAACG
GCGGGATATAACATGAGCTGTCTTCGGTATCGTCGTATCCCACTACCGAGATATCCGCACCAACGCGCAG
CCCGGACTCGGTAATGGCGCGCATTGCGCCCAGCGCCATCTGATCGTTGGCAACCAGCATCGCAGTGGGA
ACGATGCCCTCATTCAGCATTTGCATGGTTTGTTGAAAACCGGACATGGCACTCCAGTCGCCTTCCCGTT
CCGCTATCGGCTGAATTTGATTGCGAGTGAGATATTTATGCCAGCCAGCCAGACGCAGACGCGCCGAGAC
AGAACTTAATGGGCCCGCTAACAGCGCGATTTGCTGGTGACCCAATGCGACCAGATGCTCCACGCCCAGT
CGCGTACCGTCTTCATGGGAGAAAATAATACTGTTGATGGGTGTCTGGTCAGAGACATCAAGAAATAACG
CCGGAACATTAGTGCAGGCAGCTTCCACAGCAATGGCATCCTGGTCATCCAGCGGATAGTTAATGATCAG
CCCACTGACGCGTTGCGCGAGAAGATTGTGCACCGCCGCTTTACAGGCTTCGACGCCGCTTCGTTCTACC
ATCGACACCACCACGCTGGCACCCAGTTGATCGGCGCGAGATTTAATCGCCGCGACAATTTGCGACGGCG
CGTGCAGGGCCAGACTGGAGGTGGCAACGCCAATCAGCAACGACTGTTTGCCCGCCAGTTGTTGTGCCAC
GCGGTTGGGAATGTAATTCAGCTCCGCCATCGCCGCTTCCACTTTTTCCCGCGTTTTCGCAGAAACGTGG
CTGGCCTGGTTCACCACGCGGGAAACGGTCTGATAAGAGACACCGGCATACTCTGCGACATCGTATAACG
TTACTGGTTTCACATTCACCACCCTGAATTGACTCTCTTCCGGGCGCTATCATGCCATACCGCGAAAGGT
TTTGCGCCATTCGATGGTGTCCGGGATCTCGACGCTCTCCCTTATGCGACTCCTGCATTAGGAAGCAGCC
CAGTAGTAGGTTGAGGCCGTTGAGCACCGCCGCCGCAAGGAATGGTGCATGCAAGGAGATGGCGCCCAAC
AGTCCCCCGGCCACGGGGCCTGCCACCATACCCACGCCGAAACAAGCGCTCATGAGCCCGAAGTGGCGAG
CCCGATCTTCCCCATCGGTGATGTCGGCGATATAGGCGCCAGCAACCGCACCTGTGGCGCCGGTGATGCC
GGCCACGATGCGTCCGGCGTAGAGGATCGAGATCTCGATCCCGCGAAATTAATACGACTCACTATAGGGG
AATTGTGAGCGGATAACAATTCCCCACTAGTAATAATTTTGTTTAACTTTAAGAAGGAGATATACCATGG
GCAGCAGCATGCAGTATAAACTGATTCTGAATGGCAAAACCCTGAAAGGTGAAACCACCACCGAAGCAGT
TGATGCAGCCACCGCAGAAAAAGTTTTTAAACAGTATGCCAATGATAACGGCGTTGATGGTGAATGGACC
TATGATGATGCAACCAAAACCTATACCGTTACCGAAAGCAGCGGTACCGGCAGCGGCGAAAACCTTTACT
TCCAGGGCCATATGCTCGAGCTTAAGCAATTGGGATCCTAATAGTCTAGAGCTAGCCCTAGGAGATCCGG
CTGCTAACAAAGCCCGAAAGGAAGCTGAGTTGGCTGCTGCCACCGCTGAGCAATAACTAGCATAACCCCT
TGGGGCCTCTAAACGGGTCTTGAGGGGTTTTTTGCTGAAAGGAGGAACTATATCCGGATATCCCGCAAGA
GGCCCGGCAGTACCGGCATAACCAAGCCTATGCCTACAGCATCCAGGGTGACGGTGCCGAGGATGACGAT
GAGCGCATTGTTAGATTTCATACACGGTGCCTGACTGCGTTAGCAATTTAACTGTGATAAACTACCGCAT
TAAAGCTTATCGATGATAAGCTGTCAAACATGAGAA
Features (pLannotate 1.2.2; 19 found; start..end, strand, type, name):
    104..208     +  promoter       AmpR promoter: bla
    209..1069    +  CDS            AmpR: β-lactamase; bla; confers resistance to ampicillin, carbenicillin, and related antibiotics
   1240..1828    +  rep_origin     ori: high-copy-number ColE1/pMB1/pBR322/pUC origin of replication
   2014..2156    -  misc_feature   bom: basis of mobility region from pBR322
   2258..2449    -  CDS            rop: Rop protein, which maintains plasmids at low copy number; rop
   2466..2846    +  CDS            YPB1_ECOLX: Protein predicted: Swiss-Prot protein existence level 4. From Escherichia coli.
   3088..3712    -  CDS            TcR (fragment): tetracycline efflux protein; tet; confers resistance to tetracycline
   3727..3748    -  protein_bind   CAP binding site: CAP binding activates transcription in the presence of cAMP. E. coli catabolite activator protein
   3761..4843    -  CDS            lacI: lac repressor; lacI; The lac repressor binds to the lac operator to inhibit transcription in E. coli. This inhibition can be relieved by adding lactose or isopropyl-β-D-thiogalactopyranoside (IPTG).
   4844..4921    -  promoter       lacI promoter: lacI
   4929..5208    -  CDS            TcR (fragment): tetracycline efflux protein; tet; confers resistance to tetracycline
   5230..5248    +  promoter       T7 promoter: promoter for bacteriophage T7 RNA polymerase
   5249..5273    +  protein_bind   lac operator: The lac repressor binds to the lac operator to inhibit transcription in E. coli. This inhibition can be relieved by adding lactose or isopropyl-β-D-thiogalactopyranoside (IPTG). lac repressor encoded by lacI
   5288..5310    +  RBS            RBS: efficient ribosome binding site from bacteriophage T7 gene 10 (Olins and Rangwala, 1989)
   5335..5496    +  CDS            spg (fragment): SPG1_STRSG - Experimental evidence at protein level: Swiss-Prot protein existence level 1. Binds to the constant Fc region of IgG with high affinity. From Streptococcus sp. group G.
   5600..5649    +  CDS            SET1 (fragment): solubility-enhancement tag derived from T7 phage gene 10B
   5657..5704    +  terminator     T7 terminator: transcription terminator for bacteriophage T7 RNA polymerase
   5727..5831    -  CDS            TcR (fragment): tetracycline efflux protein; tet; confers resistance to tetracycline
   5879..5907    -  promoter       tet promoter: E. coli promoter for tetracycline efflux protein gene
