[The description below was written by a language model from this plasmid's Addgene catalogue record and pLannotate feature annotations shown in this document.]
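Description:
pnEA-NvGB1_Y is an empty bacterial expression backbone from the pnEA vector family, a pET-like, pBR322-derived series designed for protein production and co-expression of multiprotein complexes in E. coli. The 5.9 kb plasmid is selected with ampicillin through the bla gene and its native promoter. It replicates from a ColE1/pMB1-type origin and retains the pBR322 bom region and the rop gene, consistent with its listing as low copy. Several tetracycline-resistance fragments and the tet promoter flank the inserted expression and lacI modules. They are remnants of the pBR322 tet gene and are not expected to give functional resistance.

The expression cassette consists of a T7 promoter followed directly by a lac operator, the strong T7 gene 10 ribosome binding site, and a T7 terminator. A plasmid-borne lacI gene under its own promoter supplies repressor. Transcription therefore depends on a host providing T7 RNA polymerase and can be induced with IPTG or lactose. Downstream of the RBS is a fragment of streptococcal protein G, corresponding to the GB1 domain indicated by the plasmid name. GB1 is a small, highly soluble IgG-binding domain commonly used as an N-terminal fusion partner to improve expression and solubility. A gene of interest would be cloned after this tag, in the region before the terminator. The short annotation there matching a T7 gene 10B-derived solubility tag is probably residual vector sequence. The record does not describe the cloning sites, any protease cleavage site between GB1 and the target, or the meaning of the "v" and "_Y" designations. The depositor sequence may also be theoretical rather than experimentally verified.
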