Addgene plasmid #148016: pnEA-NvGB1_Y
Purpose: (Empty Backbone) Bacterial Expression vector
Depositing lab: Elisa Izaurralde. Depositing organization: Max Planck Institute for Developmental Biology. Publication: Deciphering correct strategies for multiprotein complex assembly by co-expression: application to complexes as large as the histone octamer. Diebold ML, Fribourg S, Koch M, Metzger T, Romier C. J Struct Biol. 2011 Aug;175(2):178-88. doi: 10.1016/j.jsb.2011.02.001. Epub 2011 Feb 12. PubMed 21320604.
Backbone
  Vector backbone: pnEA
  Vector type: Bacterial Expression
Growth in bacteria
  Bacterial resistance: Ampicillin, 100 μg/mL
  Growth temperature: 37°C
  Growth strain: DH5alpha
  Copy number: Low Copy
Gene/Insert
  Gene/Insert name: None
Terms and licenses: Academic/Nonprofit Terms; Industry Terms: Not Available to Industry
Depositor comments: Plasmids from this collection were made available to the research community and donated after the lab closed. Please note that the sequence provided by the depositing laboratory may be theoretical/predicted or based on Sanger sequencing results. There may be discrepancies between sequencing results obtained by Addgene and the depositor sequence. If an Addgene verified sequence is not available, please contact before placing your order to request that our lab fully sequence the plasmid.
How to cite: pnEA-NvGB1_Y was a gift from Elisa Izaurralde (Addgene plasmid # 148016 ; http://n2t.net/addgene:148016 ; RRID:Addgene_148016)
